>Addgene plasmid #22533 | pAc-Neo-OVA | addgene full sequence | sequence record 193957 | Addgene NGS result
AATTCCGACTTTCAAACAGCCTTTGGACTCAGGCCTTGGGGACATTCCAGGGGACCCTTTACCAGGGAGG
GGCAGTGTGAGGCAGGAGGCAGGGCTGCCGCCTCAGGGACCCTGAGCCTAGAGTCCTTCCCACCGCATTT
GGGGACTTGAGCACTTCACCAGTCCTGACTCAGTTTCCTAGTCTGTGAATGGGGGTGTGTCTCCTGGAAT
GTTGCCCCCCCTCATTCATTCATTCTCCTCTCACTGAGCACCTACCGTGTTCAGGGTCCCTGTCCTCCTA
GAGCTAACTCAAGTCTTGGAGGGAAGCTCTGTCTCAGTTCCTTCCTCTACAAAATGGAGCTTGAGGACGG
GCACGGTGGCTCATGCCTGTAATCCCAGGACTTTGGGAGGCTGAGGTGGGAGGATCGCTTGAGCCCCCCG
GAGCTGGAGACCAGCCTGGGCAACATGGTGAGAAGCCATACCTCTACAGATAATTTAAAAATTAGCCAGG
CTTGGAAGTGTGTGCCTATAGTCCCAGCTACTCGTGAAGGCTTTGAGCCCAGGAGGTCGAGGCTGCAGTG
AGCTGTGATCGCACTCCAGCCTGGGCATCACAGCAAGACCTTGTATCAAAAATAGTAATAATAATAAAAA
GGAGGTTGGATTCCCTCCTGGCAGGATAGGGAGGGCGCTGCAGTGCCCAGGGCAAGGTGGCTGGGTGGTT
GTTTTGCGGGAGGGCCAAGGAGTGGTCCCTGGGTCTGCGCTGTAAGAGTTGGTTGCCTGGAGGCCTTGCA
GGGTGGGGGTGTCACCAAAGCAAAGGCTTGGAGGGGAAAAAACAAAAGTCCCAGCCAGGCAGGTGGAGTC
CCCTTGGCTGAGTTCAACCGAGGGTTCTCCGGGGGCTGCGTGCGTGCCCCAGTGACAGCTCCGAAAGCTC
CCTTACAGGGCAAAGTTCCCAAGCACAGAAGAGAACCTGTTCACTTCTCCCCTGCTCGGCCCGCCCCCTG
GCCAGGCACCTCTACTTCCTCTTTTCCTGCTCCGCTGCTTGCTTTCTCTCTTCAGCTCCTCCCTGCCCCT
CACCCCAGGCTGCTCGGCCACCTCCAACCTGCCACCTGAGGACACCCAGGCAGTCACTCATTCAACAGCG
AGGAGCCCTGGGGTGGGTGTAGTGGGAAGGAGTGGGGGTGACGGAGACCCTGGGAGGGCTCGCAGCCTGG
TGGCTGAGGCCCAGTTCTAAATGCCAGCTGCAAGCCTTGGTCTGAGGTAGGGAGGAAGGCGTGGCTGCAG
AGGCTAAAACGCTTCCCCAAAGAGGGGCTTTCTGGGATGGGACTTGAAGGGTGCATAGGAGAGCACTAGG
AAGTGGCCGCTGCAGACAGAGGGAACCACAAGCCAGGAGGACAGGCCAGGAATGCTGCAGCCCGGGGCGG
GGTGGGGCTGGAGCTCCTGTCTCTTGGCCAGCTGAATGGAGGCCCAGCGGCAACACAGGTCCTGCCTGGG
GATCAGGTCTGCTCTGCACCCCACCTTGCTGCCTGGAGCCGCCCACCTGACAACCTCTCATCCCTGCTCT
GTAGATCCGGTCCCATCCCCACTGCCCACCCCACCCCCCCAGCACTCCACCCAGTTCAACGTTCCACGAA
CCCCCAGAACCAGCCCTCATCAACAGGCAGCAAGAAGGGCCCCCCGCCCATCGCCCCACAACGCCAGCCG
GGTGAACTGTAGCGTTGGCAGGTCCTGAGGCAGCTGGCAAGACGCCTGCAGCTGAAAGATACAAGGCCAG
GGACAGGACAGTCCCATCCCCAGGAGGCAGGGAGTATACAGGCTGGGGAAGTTTGCCCTTGCGTGGGGTG
GTGATGGAGGAGGCTCAGCAAGTCTTCTGGACTGTGAACCTGTGTCTGCCACTGTGTGCTGGGTGGTGGT
CATCTTTCCCACCAGGCTGTGGCCTCTGCAACCTTCAAGGGAGGAGCAGGTCCCATTGGCTGAGCACAGC
CTTGTACCGTGAACTGGAACAAGCAGCCTCCTTCCTGGCCACAGGTTCCATGTCCTTATATGGACTCATC
TTTGCCTATTGCGACACACACTCAATGAACACCTACTACGCGCTGCAAAGAGCCCCGCAGGCCTGAGGTG
CCCCCACCTCACCACTCTTCCTATTTTTGTGTAAAAATCCAGCTTCTTGTCACCACCTCCAAGGAGGGGG
AGGAGGAGGAAGGCAGGTTCCTCTAGGCTGAGCCGAATGCCCCTCTGTGGTCCCACGCCACTGATCGCTG
CATGCCCACCACCTGGGTACACACAGTCTGTGATTCCCGGAGCAGAACGGACCCTGCCCACCCGGTCTTG
TGTGCTACTCAGTGGACAGACCCAAGGCAAGAAAGGGTGACAAGGACAGGGTCTTCCCAGGCTGGCTTTG
AGTTCCTAGCACCGCCCCGCCCCCAATCCTCTGTGGCACATGGAGTCTTGGTCCCCAGAGTCCCCCAGCG
GCCTCCAGATGGTCTGGGAGGGCAGTTCAGCTGTGGCTGCGCATAGCAGACATACAACGGACGGTGGGCC
CAGACCCAGGCTGTGTAGACCCAGCCCCCCCGCCCCGCAGTGCCTAGGTCACCCACTAACGCCCCAGGCC
TGGTCTTGGCTGGGCGTGACTGTTACCCTCAAAAGCAGGCAGCTCCAGGGTAAAAGGTGCCCTGCCCTGT
AGAGCCCACCTTCCTTCCCAGGGCTGCGGCTGGGTAGGTTTGTAGCCTTCATCACGGGCCACCTCCAGCC
ACTGGACCGCTGGCCCCTGCCCTGTCCTGGGGAGTGTGGTCCTGCGACTTCTAAGTGGCCGCAAGCCACC
TGACTCCCCCAACACCACACTCTACCTCTCAAGCCCAGGTCTCTCCCTAGTGACCCACCCAGCACATTTA
GCTAGCTGAGCCCCACAGCCAGAGGTCCTCAGGCCCTGCTTTCAGGGCAGTTGCTCTGAAGTCGGCAAGG
GGGAGTGACTGCCTGGCCACTCCATGCCCTCCAAGAGCTCCTTCTGCAGGAGCGTACAGAACCCAGGGCC
CTGGCACCCGTGCAGACCCTGGCCCACCCCACCTGGGCGCTCAGTGCCCAAGAGATGTCCACACCTAGGA
TGTCCCGCGGTGGGTGGGGGGCCCGAGAGACGGGCAGGCCGGGGGCAGGCCTGGCCATGCGGGGCCGAAC
CGGGCACTGCCCAGCGTGGGGCGCGGGGGCCACGGCGCGCGCCCCCAGCCCCCGGGCCCAGCACCCCAAG
GCGGCCAACGCCAAAACTCTCCCTCCTCCTCTTCCTCAATCTCGCTCTCGCTCTTTTTTTTTTTCGCAAA
AGGAGGGGAGAGGGGGTAAAAAAATGCTGCACTGTGCGGCGAAGCCGGTGAGTGAGCGGCGCGGGGCCAA
TCAGCGTGCGCCGTTCCGAAAGTTGCCTTTTATGGCTCGAGCGGCCGCGGCGGCGCCCTATAAAACCCAG
CGGCGCGACGCGCCACCACCGCCGAGACCGCGTCCGCCCCGCGAGCACAGAGCCTCGCCTTTGCCGATCC
GCCGCCCGTCCACACCCGCCGCCAGGTAAGCCCGGCCAGCCGACCGGGGCATGCGGCCGCGGCCCCTTCG
CCCGTGCAGAGCCGCCGTCTGGGCCGCAGCGGGGGGCGCATGGGGGGGGAACCGGACCGCCGTGGGGGGC
GCGGGAGAAGCCCCTGGGCCTCCGGAGATGGGGGACACCCCACGCCAGTTCGGAGGCGCGAGGCCGCGCT
CGGGAGGCGCGCTCCGGGGGTGCCGCTCTCGGGGCGGGGGCAACCGGCGGGGTCTTTGTCTGAGCCGGGC
TCTTGCCAATGGGGATCGCAGGGTGGGCGCGGCGTAGCCCCCGCCAGGCCCGGTGGGGGCTGGGGCGCCA
TTGCGCGTGCGCGCTGGTCCTTTGGGCGCTAACTGCGTGCGCGCTGGGAATTGGCGCTAATTGCGCGTGC
GCGCTGGGACTCAAGGCGCTAATTGCGCGTGCGTTCTGGGGCCCGGGGTGCCGCGGCCTGGGCTGGGGCG
AAGGCGGGCTCGGCCGGAAGGGGTGGGGTCGCCGCGGCTCCCGGGCGCTTGCGCGCACTTCCTGCCCGAG
CCGCTGGCCGCCCGAGGGTGTGGCCGCTGCGTGCGCGCGCGCCGACCCGGCGCTGTTTGAACCGGGCGGA
GGCGGGGCTGGCGCCCGGTTGGGAGGGGGTTGGGGCCTGGCTTCCTGCCGCGCGCCGCGGGGACGCCTCC
GACCAGTGTTTGCCTTTTATGGTAATAACGCGGCCGGCCCGGCTTCCTTTGTCCCCAATCTGGGCGCGCG
CCGGCGCCCCCTGGCGGCCTAAGGACTCGGCGCGCCGGAAGTGGCCAGGGCGGGGGCGACTTCGGCTCAC
AGCGCGCCCGGCTATTCTCGCAGGATCAGTCGACCTGCAGCCCAAGCTTGCATGCCTGCAGGTCGACTCT
AGAGGATCCCCGGGTACCGAGCTCGAATTCCTCGAAAGACAACTCAGAGTTCACCATGGGCTCCATCGGT
GCAGCAAGCATGGAATTTTGTTTTGATGTATTCAAGGAGCTCAAAGTCCACCATGCCAATGAGAACATCT
TCTACTGCCCCATTGCCATCATGTCAGCTCTAGCCATGGTATACCTGGGTGCAAAAGACAGCACCAGGAC
ACAAATAAATAAGGTTGTTCGCTTTGATAAACTTCCAGGATTCGGAGACAGTATTGAAGCTCAGTGTGGC
ACATCTGTAAACGTTCACTCTTCACTTAGAGACATCCTCAACCAAATCACCAAACCAAATGATGTTTATT
CGTTCAGCCTTGCCAGTAGACTTTATGCTGAAGAGAGATACCCAATCCTGCCAGAATACTTGCAGTGTGT
GAAGGAACTGTATAGAGGAGGCTTGGAACCTATCAACTTTCAAACAGCTGCAGATCAAGCCAGAGAGCTC
ATCAATTCCTGGGTAGAAAGTCAGACAAATGGAATTATCAGAAATGTCCTTCAGCCAAGCTCCGTGGATT
CTCAAACTGCAATGGTTCTGGTTAATGCCATTGTCTTCAAAGGACTGTGGGAGAAAGCATTTAAGGATGA
AGACACACAAGCAATGCCTTTCAGAGTGACTGAGCAAGAAAGCAAACCTGTGCAGATGATGTACCAGATT
GGTTTATTTAGAGTGGCATCAATGGCTTCTGAGAAAATGAAGATCCTGGAGCTTCCATTTGCCAGTGGGA
CAATGAGCATGTTGGTGCTGTTGCCTGATGAAGTCTCAGGCCTTGAGCAGCTTGAGAGTATAATCAACTT
TGAAAAACTGACTGAATGGACCAGTTCTAATGTTATGGAAGAGAGGAAGATCAAAGTGTACTTACCTCGC
ATGAAGATGGAGGAAAAATACAACCTCACATCTGTCTTAATGGCTATGGGCATTACTGACGTGTTTAGCT
CTTCAGCCAATCTGTCTGGCATCTCCTCAGCAGAGAGCCTGAAGATATCTCAAGCTGTCCATGCAGCACA
TGCAGAAATCAATGAAGCAGGCAGAGAGGTGGTAGGGTCAGCAGAGGCTGGAGTGGATGCTGCAAGCGTC
TCTGAAGAATTTAGGGCTGACCATCCATTCCTCTTCTGTATCAAGCACATCGCAACCAACGCCGTTCTCT
TCTTTGGCAGATGTGTTTCCCCTTAAAAAGAAGAAAGCTGAAAAACTCTGTCCCTTCCAACAAGACCCAG
AGCACTGTAGTATCAGGGGTAAAATGAAAAGTATGTTATCTGCTGCATCCAGACTTCATAAAAGCTGGAG
CTTAATCTAGAAAAAAAATCAGAAAGAAATTACACTGTGAGAACAGGTGCAATTCACTTTTCCTTTACAC
AGAGTAATACTGGTAACTCATGGATGAAGGCTTAAGGGAATGAAATTGGACTCACAGTACTGAGTCATCA
CACTGAAAAATGCAACCTGATACATCAGCAGAAGGTTTATGGGGGAAAAATGCAGCCTTCCAATTAAGCC
AGATATCTGTATGACCAAGCTGCTCCAGAATTAGTCACTCAAAATCTCTCAGATTAAATTATCAACTGTC
ACCAACCATTCCTATGCTGACAAGGCAATTGCTTGTTCTCTGTGTTCCTGATACTACAAGGCTCTTCCTG
ACTTCCTAAAGATGCATTATAAAAATCTTATAATTCACATTTCTCCCTAAACTTTGACTCAATCATGGTA
TGTTGGCAAATATGGTATATTACTATTCAAATTGTTTTCCTTGTACCCATATGTAATGGGTCTTGTGAAT
GTGCTCTTTTGTTCCTTTAATCATAATAAAAACATGTTTAAGCAAAAAAAAAAAAAAAAAAAAAAAAAAG
GAATTCGCCCATGGGCGCCCCAGATCCAGACATGATAAGATACATTGATGAGTTTGGACAAACCACAACT
AGAATGCAGTGAAAAAAATGCTTTATTTGTGAAATTTGTGATGCTATTGCTTTATTTGTAACCATTATAA
GCTGCAATAAACAAGTTAACAACAACAATTGCATTCATTTTATGTTTCAGGTTCAGGGGGAGGTGTGGGA
GGTTTTTTAAAGCAAGTAAAACCTCTACAAATGTGGTATGGCTGATTATGATCCGGCTGCCTCGCGCGTT
TCGGTGATGACGGTGAAAACCTCTGACACATGCAGCTCCCGGAGACGGTCACAGCTTGTCTGTAAGCGGA
TGCCGGGAGCAGACAAGCCCGTCAGGGCGCGTCAGCGGGTGTTGGCGGGTGTCGGGGCGCAGCCATGACC
CAGTCACGTAGCGGGCATCAGAGCAGATTGTACTGAGAGTGCACCATATGCGGTGTGAAATACCGCACAG
ATGCGTAAGGAGAAAATACCGCATCAGGCGCTCTTCCGCTTCCTCGCTCACTGACTCGCTGCGCTCGGTC
GTTCGGCTGCGGCGAGCGGTATCAGCTCACTCAAAGGCGGTAATACGGTTATCCACAGAATCAGGGGATA
ACGCAGGAAAGAACATGTGAGCAAAAGGCCAGCAAAAGGCCAGGAACCGTAAAAAGGCCGCGTTGCTGGC
GTTTTTCCATAGGCTCCGCCCCCCTGACGAGCATCACAAAAATCGACGCTCAAGTCAGAGGTGGCGAAAC
CCGACAGGACTATAAAGATACCAGGCGTTTCCCCCTGGAAGCTCCCTCGTGCGCTCTCCTGTTCCGACCC
TGCCGCTTACCGGATACCTGTCCGCCTTTCTCCCTTCGGGAAGCGTGGCGCTTTCTCATAGCTCACGCTG
TAGGTATCTCAGTTCGGTGTAGGTCGTTCGCTCCAAGCTGGGCTGTGTGCACGAACCCCCCGTTCAGCCC
GACCGCTGCGCCTTATCCGGTAACTATCGTCTTGAGTCCAACCCGGTAAGACACGACTTATCGCCACTGG
CAGCAGCCACTGGTAACAGGATTAGCAGAGCGAGGTATGTAGGCGGTGCTACAGAGTTCTTGAAGTGGTG
GCCTAACTACGGCTACACTAGAAGGACAGTATTTGGTATCTGCGCTCTGCTGAAGCCAGTTACCTTCGGA
AAAAGAGTTGGTAGCTCTTGATCCGGCAAACAAACCACCGCTGGTAGCGGTGGTTTTTTTGTTTGCAAGC
AGCAGATTACGCGCAGAAAAAAAGGATCTCAAGAAGATCCTTTGATCTTTTCTACGGGGTCTGACGCTCA
GTGGAACGAAAACTCACGTTAAGGGATTTTGGTCATGAGATTATCAAAAAGGATCTTCACCTAGATCCTT
TTAAATTAAAAATGAAGTTTTAAATCAATCTAAAGTATATATGAGTAAACTTGGTCTGACAGTTACCAAT
GCTTAATCAGTGAGGCACCTATCTCAGCGATCTGTCTATTTCGTTCATCCATAGTTGCCTGACTCCCCGT
CGTGTAGATAACTACGATACGGGAGGGCTTACCATCTGGCCCCAGTGCTGCAATGATACCGCGAGACCCA
CGCTCACCGGCTCCAGATTTATCAGCAATAAACCAGCCAGCCGGAAGGGCCGAGCGCAGAAGTGGTCCTG
CAACTTTATCCGCCTCCATCCAGTCTATTAATTGTTGCCGGGAAGCTAGAGTAAGTAGTTCGCCAGTTAA
TAGTTTGCGCAACGTTGTTGCCATTGCTGCAGGCATCGTGGTGTCACGCTCGTCGTTTGGTATGGCTTCA
TTCAGCTCCGGTTCCCAACGATCAAGGCGAGTTACATGATCCCCCATGTTGTGCAAAAAAGCGGTTAGCT
CCTTCGGTCCTCCGATCGTTGTCAGAAGTAAGTTGGCCGCAGTGTTATCACTCATGGTTATGGCAGCACT
GCATAATTCTCTTACTGTCATGCCATCCGTAAGATGCTTTTCTGTGACTGGTGAGTACTCAACCAAGTCA
TTCTGAGAATAGTGTATGCGGCGACCGAGTTGCTCTTGCCCGGCGTCAACACGGGATAATACCGCGCCAC
ATAGCAGAACTTTAAAAGTGCTCATCATTGGAAAACGTTCTTCGGGGCGAAAACTCTCAAGGATCTTACC
GCTGTTGAGATCCAGTTCGATGTAACCCACTCGTGCACCCAACTGATCTTCAGCATCTTTTACTTTCACC
AGCGTTTCTGGGTGAGCAAAAACAGGAAGGCAAAATGCCGCAAAAAAGGGAATAAGGGCGACACGGAAAT
GTTGAATACTCATACTCTTCCTTTTTCAATATTATTGAAGCATTTATCAGGGTTATTGTCTCATGAGCGG
ATACATATTTGAATGTATTTAGAAAAATAAACAAATAGGGGTTCCGCGCACATTTCCCCGAAAAGTGCCA
CCTGACGTCTAAGAAACCATTATTATCATGACATTAACCTATAAAAATAGGCGTATCACGAGGCCCTTTC
TTATCATCGCTGTGGAATGTGTGTCAGTTAGGGTGTGGAAAGTCCCCAGGCTCCCCAGCAGGCAGAAGTA
TGCAAAGCATGCATCTCAATTAGTCAGCAACCAGGTGTGGAAAGTCCCCAGGCTCCCCAGCAGGCAGAAG
TATGCAAAGCATGCATCTCAATTAGTCAGCAACCATAGTCCCGCCCCTAACTCCGCCCATCCCGCCCCTA
ACTCCGCCCAGTTCCGCCCATTCTCCGCCCCATGGCTGACTAATTTTTTTTATTTATGCAGAGGCCGAGG
CCGCCTCGGCCTCTGAGCTATTCCAGAAGTAGTGAGGAGGCTTTTTTGGAGGCCTAGGCTTTTGCAAAAA
GCTAGCTTCACGCTGCCGCAAGCACTCAGGGCGCAAGGGCTGCTAAAGGAAGCGGAACACGTAGAAAGCC
AGTCCGCAGAAACGGTGCTGACCCCGGATGAATGTCAGCTACTGGGCTATCTGGACAAGGGAAAACGCAA
GCGCAAAGAGAAAGCAGGTAGCTTGCAGTGGGCTTACATGGCGATAGCTAGACTGGGCGGTTTTATGGAC
AGCAAGCGAACCGGAATTGCCAGCTGGGGCGCCCTCTGGTAAGGTTGGGAAGCCCTGCAAAGTAAACTGG
ATGGCTTTCTTGCCGCCAAGGATCTGATGGCGCAGGGGATCAAGATCTGATCAAGAGACAGGATGAGGAT
CGTTTCGCATGATTGAACAAGATGGATTGCACGCAGGTTCTCCGGCCGCTTGGGTGGAGAGGCTATTCGG
CTATGACTGGGCACAACAGACAATCGGCTGCTCTGATGCCGCCGTGTTCCGGCTGTCAGCGCAGGGGCGC
CCGGTTCTTTTTGTCAAGACCGACCTGTCCGGTGCCCTGAATGAACTGCAGGACGAGGCAGCGCGGCTAT
CGTGGCTGGCCACGACGGGCGTTCCTTGCGCAGCTGTGCTCGACGTTGTCACTGAAGCGGGAAGGGACTG
GCTGCTATTGGGCGAAGTGCCGGGGCAGGATCTCCTGTCATCTCACCTTGCTCCTGCCGAGAAAGTATCC
ATCATGGCTGATGCAATGCGGCGGCTGCATACGCTTGATCCGGCTACCTGCCCATTCGACCACCAAGCGA
AACATCGCATCGAGCGAGCACGTACTCGGATGGAAGCCGGTCTTGTCGATCAGGATGATCTGGACGAAGA
GCATCAGGGGCTCGCGCCAGCCGAACTGTTCGCCAGGCTCAAGGCGCGCATGCCCGACGGCGAGGATCTC
GTCGTGACCCATGGCGATGCCTGCTTGCCGAATATCATGGTGGAAAATGGCCGCTTTTCTGGATTCATCG
ACTGTGGCCGGCTGGGTGTGGCGGACCGCTATCAGGACATAGCGTTGGCTACCCGTGATATTGCTGAAGA
GCTTGGCGGCGAATGGGCTGACCGCTTCCTCGTGCTTTACGGTATCGCCGCTCCCGATTCGCAGCGCATC
GCCTTCTATCGCCTTCTTGACGAGTTCTTCTGAGCGGGACTCTGGGGTTCGAAATGACCGACCAAGCGAC
GCCCAACCTGCCATCACGAGATTTCGATTCCACCGCCGCCTTCTATGAAAGGTTGGGCTTCGGAATCGTT
TTCCGGGACGCCGGCTGGATGATCCTCCAGCGCGGGGATCTCATGCTGGAGTTCTTCGCCCACCCCGGGC
TCGATCCCCTCGCGAGTTGGTTCAGCTGCTGCCTGAGGCTGGACGACCTCGCGGAGTTCTACCGGCAGTG
CAAATCCGTCGGCATCCAGGAAACCAGCAGCGGCTATCCGCGCATCCATGCCCCCGAACTGCAGGAGTGG
GGAGGCACGATGGCCGCTTTGGTCCGGATCTTTGTGAAGGAACCTTACTTCTGTGGTGTGACATAATTGG
ACAAACTACCTACAGAGATTTAAAGCTCTAAGGTAAATATAAAATTTTTAAGTGTATAATGTGTTAAACT
ACTGATTCTAATTGTTTGTGTATTTTAGATTCCAACCTATGGAACTGATGAATGGGAGCAGTGGTGGAAT
GCCTTTAATGAGGAAAACCTGTTTTGCTCAGAAGAAATGCCATCTAGTGATGATGAGGCTACTGCTGACT
CTCAACATTCTACTCCTCCAAAAAAGAAGAGAAAGGTAGAAGACCCCAAGGACTTTCCTTCAGAATTGCT
AAGTTTTTTGAGTCATGCTGTGTTTAGTAATAGAACTCTTGCTTGCTTTGCTATTTACACCACAAAGGAA
AAAGCTGCACTGCTATACAAGAAAATTATGGAAAAATATTCTGTAACCTTTATAAGTAGGCATAACAGTT
ATAATCATAACATACTGTTTTTTCTTACTCCACACAGGCATAGAGTGTCTGCTATTAATAACTATGCTCA
AAAATTGTGTACCTTTAGCTTTTTAATTTGTAAAGGGGTTAATAAGGAATATTTGATGTATAGTGCCTTG
ACTAGAGATCATAATCAGCCATACCACATTTGTAGAGGTTTTACTTGCTTTAAAAAACCTCCCACACCTC
CCCCTGAACCTGAAACATAAAATGAATGCAATTGTTGTTGTTAACTTGTTTATTGCAGCTTATAATGGTT
ACAAATAAAGCAATAGCATCACAAATTTCACAAATAAAGCATTTTTTTCACTGCATTCTAGTTGTGGTTT
GTCCAAACTCATCAATGTATCTTATCATGTCTGGATCGATCCCCAGGAAGCTCCTCTGTGTCCTCATAAA
CCCTAACCTCCTCTACTTGAGAGGACATTCCAATCATAGGCTGCCCATCCACCCTCTGTGTCCTCCTGTT
AATTAGGTCACTTAACAAAAAGGAAATTGGGTAGGGGTTTTTCACAGACCGCTTTCTAAGGGTAATTTTA
AAATATCTGGGAAGTCCCTTCCACTGCTGTGTTCCAGAAGTGTTGGTAAACAGCCCACAAATGTCAACAG
CAGAAACATACAAGCTGTCAGCTTTGCACAAGGGCCCAACACCCTGCTCATCAAGAAGCACTGTGGTTGC
TGTGTTAGTAATGTGCAAAACAGGAGGCACATTTTCCCCACCTGTGTAGGTTCCAAAATATCTAGTGTTT
TCATTTTTACTTGGATCAGGAACCCAGCACTCCACTGGATAAGCATTATCCTTATCCAAAACAGCCTTGT
GGTCAGTGTTCATCTGCTGACTGTCAACTGTAGCATTTTTTGGGGTTACAGTTTGAGCAGGATATTTGGT
CCTGTAGTTTGCTAACACACCCTGCAGCTCCAAAGGTTCCCCACCAACAGCAAAAAAATGAAAATTTGAC
CCTTGAATGGGTTTTCCAGCACCATTTTCATGAGTTTTTTGTGTCCCTGAATGCAAGTTTAACATAGCAG
TTACCCCAATAACCTCAGTTTTAACAGTAACAGCTTCCCACATCAAAATATTTCCACAGGTTAAGTCCTC
ATTTAAATTAGGCAAAGG
Features (pLannotate 1.2.2; 22 found; start..end, strand, type, name):
    344..412     -  CDS            ARRDC1-AS1 (fragment): CI037_HUMAN - Also known as C9orf37. Experimental evidence at transcript level: Swiss-Prot protein existence level 2. From Homo sapiens (Human).
    421..561     -  CDS            C16orf89 (fragment): CP089_HUMAN - Experimental evidence at protein level: Swiss-Prot protein existence level 1. From Homo sapiens (Human).
   4384..4440    -  misc_feature   MCS: pUC18/19 multiple cloning site
   4466..5626    +  CDS            ovalbumin: chicken ovalbumin
   6323..6457    -  polyA_signal   SV40 poly(A) signal: SV40 polyadenylation signal
   6480..6563    -  CDS            large T antigen (fragment): large T antigen from SV40 (simian virus 40)
   6566..6606    +  CDS            rop (fragment): Rop protein, which maintains plasmids at low copy number; rop
   6708..6733    +  misc_feature   bom (fragment): basis of mobility region from pBR322
   6734..6818    +  misc_feature   bom (fragment): basis of mobility region from pBR322
   7004..7592    -  rep_origin     ori: high-copy-number ColE1/pMB1/pBR322/pUC origin of replication
   7763..8623    -  CDS            AmpR: β-lactamase; bla; confers resistance to ampicillin, carbenicillin, and related antibiotics
   8624..8728    -  promoter       AmpR promoter: bla
   8839..9168    +  promoter       SV40 promoter: SV40 enhancer and early promoter
   9156..9497    +  CDS            tnpA (fragment): TN5P_ECOLX - Also known as tnp. Experimental evidence at protein level: Swiss-Prot protein existence level 1. Mediates transposition of transposon Tn5 by a 'cut and paste' mechanism. First, the monomeric transposase binds the 19 bp inverted DNA repeats flanking the transposon. Then, dimerization of the DNA- bound transposase creates a synaptic DNA complex. After nicking of the first DNA strand, excision of the transposon proceeds through a series of intermediates. The transposase then mediates the insertion of the transposon at a new site by strand transfer. The activity of the wild- type tran
   9529..10320   +  CDS            neo: KKA2_KLEPN - Also known as kan, nptII. Experimental evidence at protein level: Swiss-Prot protein existence level 1. Resistance to kanamycin, neomycin, paromomycin, ribostamycin, butirosin and gentamicin B. From Klebsiella pneumoniae.
  10344..10664   +  CDS            ble (fragment): BLE_KLEPN - Experimental evidence at protein level: Swiss-Prot protein existence level 1. Binding protein with a strong affinity to the bleomycin family of antibiotics. Binds to CL990; an antimitotic-antibiotic compound. From Klebsiella pneumoniae.
  10667..10741   +  CDS            small t antigen (fragment): SV40 (simian virus 40) small t antigen
  10743..10808   +  intron         small t intron: SV40 (simian virus 40) small t antigen intron
  10938..10958   +  CDS            SV40 NLS: nuclear localization signal of SV40 (simian virus 40) large T antigen
  11277..11360   +  CDS            large T antigen (fragment): large T antigen from SV40 (simian virus 40)
  11383..11517   +  polyA_signal   SV40 poly(A) signal: SV40 polyadenylation signal
  11519..42      -  CDS            VP1_SV40 (fragment) (across the origin): Experimental evidence at protein level: Swiss-Prot protein existence level 1. Forms an icosahedral capsid with a T=7 symmetry and a 40 nm diameter. The capsid is composed of 72 pentamers linked to each other by disulfide bonds and associated with VP2 or VP3 proteins. Binds to N- glycolylneuraminic analog of the ganglioside GM1 on the cell surface to provide virion attachment to target cell (PubMed:18353982). Once attached, the virion is internalized by caveolin-mediated endocytosis and traffics to the endoplasmic reticulum. Inside the endoplasmic reticulum, the protein folding machinery isomer
