[The description below was written by a language model from this plasmid's Addgene catalogue record and pLannotate feature annotations shown in this document.]
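Description:
pAc-Neo-OVA is a mammalian expression plasmid that carries chicken ovalbumin (OVAL/SERPINB14) cDNA in the pHBetaAPr-1-neo backbone. The catalogue lists a backbone of about 10.2 kb and an insert of about 1.7 kb, and the sequenced record is 12,268 nt. According to the depositor notes, the cDNA was taken from an earlier ovalbumin clone, passed through an intermediate polylinker vector to gain convenient flanking sites, and then placed between the HindIII and BamHI sites of the expression vector.

The feature table annotates the full ovalbumin coding sequence just downstream of a pUC-type polylinker remnant. No promoter is annotated upstream of it. The backbone name suggests a human β-actin promoter. The several kilobases of unannotated sequence ahead of the insert, which contain only spurious human protein-fragment hits, would be consistent with such a genomic promoter region, but the record does not say so explicitly. An SV40 polyadenylation signal lies downstream of the insert, although it is annotated on the opposite strand.

A separate cassette provides selection in mammalian cells. In it, the SV40 enhancer/early promoter drives the Tn5-derived neo gene, followed by the SV40 small t intron and poly(A) signal, giving G418 resistance. The tnpA, ble, T antigen and VP1 fragments are carry-over from the Tn5 and SV40 source DNA rather than functional genes. In bacteria, the plasmid replicates from a ColE1/pMB1-type origin and is selected with ampicillin through β-lactamase.

The construct is suited to making stable, G418-selected cell lines that synthesise ovalbumin endogenously. The associated publication concerns the class I pathway of antigen processing and presentation, where ovalbumin serves as a model antigen.
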