Addgene plasmid #22533: pAc-Neo-OVA
Depositing lab: Michael Bevan. Publication: Introduction of soluble protein into the class I pathway of antigen processing and presentation. Moore MW, Carbone FR, Bevan MJ. Cell. 1988 Sep 9. 54(6):777-85. 10.1016/S0092-8674(88)91043-4 PubMed 3261634.
Backbone
  Vector backbone: pHBetaAPr-1-neo
  Backbone manufacturer: Kedes Lab
  Backbone size w/o insert (bp): 10200
  Vector type: Mammalian Expression
  Selectable markers: Neomycin (select with G418)
Growth in bacteria
  Bacterial resistance: Ampicillin, 100 μg/mL
  Growth temperature: 37°C
  Growth strain: DH5alpha
  Copy number: Unknown
Gene/Insert
  Gene/Insert name: OVA
  Species: G. gallus (chicken)
  Insert size (bp): 1700
  Entrez Gene: OVAL (a.k.a. OVA, SERPINB14)
  Cloning method: Restriction Enzyme; 5′ cloning site HindIII (not destroyed); 3′ cloning site BamHI (not destroyed)
  Sequencing primers: 5′ unknown; 3′ SV40pA-R
Resource information
  A portion of this plasmid was derived from a plasmid made by: Dr. B.W. O'Malley
Terms and licenses: Academic/Nonprofit Terms; Industry Terms: Not Available to Industry
Depositor comments: The OVA cDNA was removed from pOVA(230) (McReynolds et al., 1978) by digestion with EcoRI and subcloned into the polylinker of pUG-1. This provided convenient BglII and HindIII restriction sites adjacent to the ovalbumin cDNA for direct subcloning into the BamHI-HindIII site of the pHBetaAPr-1-neo express vector.
How to cite: pAc-Neo-OVA was a gift from Michael Bevan (Addgene plasmid # 22533 ; http://n2t.net/addgene:22533 ; RRID:Addgene_22533)
