>Addgene plasmid #22533 | pAc-Neo-OVA | addgene partial sequence | sequence record 28333 | 22533 with EBV-rev
CCGCGCGATGCTCCTCTGTGTCCTCTTAAACCCTAACCTCCTCTACTTGAGAGGACATTCCAATCATAGG
CTGCCCATCCACCCTCTGTGTCCTCCTGTTAATTAGGTCACTTAACAAAAAGGAAATTGGGTAGGGGTTT
TTCACAGACCGCTTTCTAAGGGTAATTTTAAAATATCTGGGAAGTCCCTTCCACTGCTGTGTTCCATAAT
TGTTGGGAAACAGCCCACAAATGTCAACAGCCNAAACATACAAGCTGTCAGCTTTGCACAAGGGCCCAAC
ACCCTGCTCATCAAGAAGCACTGTGGTTGCTGTGTTAGTAATGTGCAAAACAGGAGGCACATTTTCCCCA
CCTGTGGAGGTTCCAAAATATCTAGTGTTTTCATTTTTACTTGGATCACGAACCCAACACTCCACTGGAT
AAGCATTATCCTTATCCAAAACAGCCTTGTGGTCAGTGTTCATCTGCTGACTGTCAACTGTAGCATTTTT
TGGGGTTACAGTTTGAGCAGGATATTTGGTCCTGTAGTTTGCTAACACACCCTGCAGCTCCAAAGGTTCC
CCACCAACAGCAAAAAAATGAAAATTTGACCCTTGAATGGGTTTTCCAGCACCATTTTCATGAGTTTTTT
GTGTCCCTGAATGCAAGTTTAACATAGCAGTTACCCCAATAACCTNCATTTTAACAGTAACANCTTTCCC
ACATGA
