>Addgene plasmid #22533 | pAc-Neo-OVA | addgene partial sequence | sequence record 84863 | IVS1-F 5'-CCAGTGTTTGCCTTTTATGG-3'
AAGTGGCCAGGGCGGGGGCGACTTCGGCTCACAGCGCGCCCGGCTATTCTCGCAGGATCAGTCGACCTGC
AGCCCAAGCTTGCATGCCTGCAGGTCGACTCTAGAGGATCCCCGGGTACCGAGCTCGAATTCCTCGAAAG
ACAACTCAGAGTTCACCATGGGCTCCATCGGTGCAGCAAGCATGGAATTTTGTTTTGATGTATTCAAGGA
GCTCAAAGTCCACCATGCCAATGAGAACATCTTCTACTGCCCCATTGCCATCATGTCAGCTCTAGCCATG
GTATACCTGGGTGCAAAAGACAGCACCAGGACACAAATAAATAAGGTTGTTCGCTTTGATAAACTTCCAG
GATTCGGAGACAGTATTGAAGCTCAGTGTGGCACATCTGTAAACGTTCACTCTTCACTTAGAGACATCCT
CAACCAAATCACCAAACCAAATGATGTTTATTCGTTCAGCCTTGCCAGTAGACTTTATGCTGAAGAGAGA
TACCCAATCCTGCCAGAATACTTGCAGTGTGTGAAGGAACTGTATAGAGGAGGCTTGGAACCTATCAACT
TTCAAACAGCTGCAGATCAAGCCAGAGAGCTCATCAATTCCTGGGTAGAAAGTCAGACAAATGGAATTAT
CAGAAATGTCCTTCAGCCAAGCTCCGTGGATTCTCAAACTGCAATGGTTCTGGTTAATGCCATTGTCTTC
AAAGGACTGTGGGAGAAAGCATTTAAGGATGAAGACACACAAGCAATGCCTTTCAGAGTGACTGAGCAAG
AAAGCAAACCTGTGCAGATGATGTACCAGATTGGTTTATTTTAGAGTGGCATCAATGGCTTCTGAAAAAA
TGAAGATCCTGGAGCTTCCATTTGCCAGTGGGACAATTG
