>Addgene plasmid #22533 | pAc-Neo-OVA | addgene partial sequence | sequence record 84864 | cOVA-R 5'-TTCTGGCAGGATTGGGTATC-3'
CAGGCTGACGAATAAACATCATTTGGTTTGGTGATTTGGTTGAGGATGTCTCTAAGTGAAGAGTGAACGT
TTACAGATGTGCCACACTGAGCTTCAATACTGTCTCCGAATCCTGGAAGTTTATCAAAGCGAACAACCTT
ATTTATTTGTGTCCTGGTGCTGTCTTTTGCACCCAGGTATACCATGGCTAGAGCTGACATGATGGCAATG
GGGCAGTAGAAGATGTTCTCATTGGCATGGTGGACTTTGAGCTCCTTGAATACATCAAAACAAAATTCCA
TGCTTGCTGCACCGATGGAGCCCATGGTGAACTCTGAGTTGTCTTTCGAGGAATTCGAGCTCGGTACCCG
GGGATCCTCTAGAGTCGACCTGCAGGCATGCAAGCTTGGGCTGCAGGTCGACTGATCCTGCGAGAATAGC
CGGGCGCGCTGTGAGCCGAAGTCGCCCCCGCCCTGGCCACTTCCGGCGCGCCGAGTCCTTAGGCCGCCAG
GGGGCGCCGGCGCGCGCCCAGATTGGGGACAAAGGAAGCCGGGCCGGCCGCGTTATTACCATAAAAGGCA
AACACTGGTCGGAGGCGTCCCCGCGGCGCGCGGCAGGAAGCCAGGCCCCAACCCCCTCCCAACCGGGCGC
CAGCCCCGCCTCCGCCCGGTTCAAACAGCGCCGGGTCGGCGCGCGCGCACGCAGCGGCCACACCCTCGGG
CGGCCAGCGGCTCGGGCAGGAAGTGCGCGCAAGCGCCCGGGAGCCGCGGCGACCCCACCCCTTCCGGCCG
AGCCCGCCTTCGCCCCAGCCCAGGCCGCGGCACCCCGGGCCCC
