>Addgene plasmid #22533 | pAc-Neo-OVA | addgene partial sequence | sequence record 95610 | hBactin-F 5'-ctcaatctcgctctcgctct-3'
TTAAGAGGGAAGGGGTAAAAAATGCTGCACTGTGCGGCGAAGCCGGTGAGTGAGCGGCGCGGGGCCAATC
AGCGTGCGCCGTTCCGAAAGTTGCCTTTTATGGCTCGAGCGGCCGCGGCGGCGCCCTATAAAACCCAGCG
GCGCGACGCGCCACCACCGCCGAGACCGCGTCCGCCCCGCGAGCACAGAGCCTCGCCTTTGCCGATCCGC
CGCCCGTCCACACCCGCCGCCAGGTAAGCCCGGCCAGCCGACCGGGGCATGCGGCCGCGGCCCCTTCGCC
CGTGCAGAGCCGCCGTCTGGGCCGCAGCGGGGGGCGCATGGGGGGGGAACCGGACCGCCGTGGGGGGCGC
GGGAGAAGCCCCTGGGCCTCCGGAGATGGGGGACACCCCACGCCAGTTCGGAGGCGCGAGGCCGCGCTCG
GGAGGCGCGCTCCGGGGGTGCCGCTCTCGGGGCGGGGGCAACCGGCGGGGTCTTTGTCTGAGCCGGGCTC
TTGCCAATGGGGATCGCAGGGTGGGCGCGGCGTAGCCCCCGCCAGGCCCGGTGGGGGCTGGGGCGCCATT
GCGCGTGCGCGCTGGTCCTTTGGGCGCTAACTGCGTGCGCGCTGGGAATTGGCGCTAATTGCGCGTGCGC
GCTGGGACTCAAGGCGCTAATTGCGCGTGCGTTCTGGGGCCCGGGGTGCCGCGGCCTGGGCTGGGGCGAA
GGCGGGCTCGGCCGGAAGGGGTGGGGTCGCCGCGGCTCCCGGGCGCTTGCGCGCACTTCCTGCCCGAGCC
GCTGGCCGCCCGAAGGTGTGGCCGCTGCGTGCGCGCGCGC
